Addgene plasmid #216819: pDM097
Purpose: Aspergillus nidulans codon-adjusted mStayGold fluorescent protein, includes linker for N-terminal or internal tagging.
Depositing lab: Ken Sawin. Depositing organization: University of Edinburgh. Publication: Improved gene editing and fluorescent-protein tagging in Aspergillus nidulans using a Golden Gate-based CRISPR-Cas9 plasmid system. Modaffari D, Finlayson A, Miao Y, Wallace EWJ, Sawin KE. Wellcome Open Res. 2024 Oct 17;9:602. doi: 10.12688/wellcomeopenres.23086.1. eCollection 2024. PubMed 39640368.
Backbone
  Vector backbone: pUC19
  Vector type: Bacterial Expression
Growth in bacteria
  Bacterial resistance: Ampicillin, 100 μg/mL
  Growth temperature: 37°C
  Growth strain: DH5alpha
  Copy number: High Copy
Gene/Insert
  Gene/Insert name: mStayGold
  Species: Synthetic
  Mutation: Aspergillus nidulans codon-adjusted
  Tag / fusion protein: FLAG-(SGGS)x2-XTEN16-(GGGGS)x3 (N terminal on insert); c4-(GGGGS)x2-XTEN16-(SGGS)x2-FLAG (C terminal on insert)
  Cloning method: Gibson Cloning
  Sequencing primers: 5′ M13 Forward; 3′ M13 Reverse
Resource information
  A portion of this plasmid was derived from a plasmid made by: Synthethic gene fragment from IDT
Terms and licenses: Academic/Nonprofit Terms; Industry Terms: Not Available to Industry
How to cite: pDM097 was a gift from Ken Sawin (Addgene plasmid # 216819 ; http://n2t.net/addgene:216819 ; RRID:Addgene_216819)
