[The description below was written by a language model from this plasmid's Addgene catalogue record and pLannotate feature annotations shown in this document.]
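Description:
pDM097 is a small (about 3.7 kb) pUC19-based plasmid that serves as a cloning and template source for a fluorescent-protein tagging module rather than as an expression vector in its final host. It is maintained in E. coli at high copy through the pUC-type ColE1/pMB1 origin and selected with ampicillin via the β-lactamase gene and its native promoter. The remaining backbone features are standard pUC19 remnants: the CAP site, lac promoter and operator, a lacZα fragment interrupted by the insert, split pieces of the multiple cloning site, and short lacI, bom and rop fragments with no functional role here.

The insert, assembled by Gibson cloning from a synthetic gene fragment, encodes the monomeric green fluorescent protein mStayGold with codon usage adjusted for Aspergillus nidulans. It is flanked on both sides by flexible linker-epitope modules: FLAG, two SGGS repeats, an XTEN16 segment and three GGGGS repeats at the N terminus, and a c4 element, two GGGGS repeats, XTEN16, two SGGS repeats and FLAG at the C terminus. The feature table does not annotate mStayGold itself, but short FLAG-matching fragments sit at each edge of an unannotated stretch of roughly 950 nt between the MCS halves, on the minus strand, which is consistent with the insert lying in reverse orientation relative to the lac promoter. No fungal promoter, terminator or selection marker is recorded.

Having linkers on both ends makes the cassette suitable for N-terminal or internal tagging of a target protein, where the fluorescent protein must be joined in frame on one or both sides. It belongs to a toolkit for Golden Gate-based CRISPR-Cas9 gene editing and fluorescent tagging in A. nidulans. The record does not spell out how the module is used there, though supplying tag sequence for donor DNA is the likely role.
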