Features (pLannotate 1.2.2; 14 found; start..end, strand, type, name):
     17..121     +  promoter       AmpR promoter: bla
    122..982     +  CDS            AmpR: β-lactamase; bla; confers resistance to ampicillin, carbenicillin, and related antibiotics
   1153..1741    +  rep_origin     ori: high-copy-number ColE1/pMB1/pBR322/pUC origin of replication
   1924..2016    +  CDS            lacI (fragment): lac repressor; lacI; The lac repressor binds to the lac operator to inhibit transcription in E. coli. This inhibition can be relieved by adding lactose or isopropyl-β-D-thiogalactopyranoside (IPTG).
   2029..2050    +  protein_bind   CAP binding site: CAP binding activates transcription in the presence of cAMP. E. coli catabolite activator protein
   2065..2095    +  promoter       lac promoter: promoter for the E. coli lac operon
   2103..2119    +  protein_bind   lac operator: The lac repressor binds to the lac operator to inhibit transcription in E. coli. This inhibition can be relieved by adding lactose or isopropyl-β-D-thiogalactopyranoside (IPTG). lac repressor encoded by lacI
   2156..2188    -  misc_feature   MCS (fragment): pUC18/19 multiple cloning site
   2189..2206    -  CDS            3xFLAG (fragment): three tandem FLAG® epitope tags, followed by an enterokinase cleavage site
   3156..3178    -  CDS            5xFLAG (fragment): five tandem FLAG® epitope tags
   3179..3202    -  misc_feature   MCS (fragment): pUC18/19 multiple cloning site
   3199..3356    +  CDS            lacZα (fragment): LacZα fragment of β-galactosidase; lacZ fragment
   3362..3461    -  misc_feature   bom (fragment): basis of mobility region from pBR322
   3563..3598    -  CDS            rop (fragment): Rop protein, which maintains plasmids at low copy number; rop
>Addgene plasmid #216819 | pDM097 | addgene full sequence | sequence record 430144 | Addgene NGS Result
TTTTCGGGGAAATGTGCGCGGAACCCCTATTTGTTTATTTTTCTAAATACATTCAAATATGTATCCGCTC
ATGAGACAATAACCCTGATAAATGCTTCAATAATATTGAAAAAGGAAGAGTATGAGTATTCAACATTTCC
GTGTCGCCCTTATTCCCTTTTTTGCGGCATTTTGCCTTCCTGTTTTTGCTCACCCAGAAACGCTGGTGAA
AGTAAAAGATGCTGAAGATCAGTTGGGTGCACGAGTGGGTTACATCGAACTGGATCTCAACAGCGGTAAG
ATCCTTGAGAGTTTTCGCCCCGAAGAACGTTTTCCAATGATGAGCACTTTTAAAGTTCTGCTATGTGGCG
CGGTATTATCCCGTATTGACGCCGGGCAAGAGCAACTCGGTCGCCGCATACACTATTCTCAGAATGACTT
GGTTGAGTACTCACCAGTCACAGAAAAGCATCTTACGGATGGCATGACAGTAAGAGAATTATGCAGTGCT
GCCATAACCATGAGTGATAACACTGCGGCCAACTTACTTCTGACAACGATCGGAGGACCGAAGGAGCTAA
CCGCTTTTTTGCACAACATGGGGGATCATGTAACTCGCCTTGATCGTTGGGAACCGGAGCTGAATGAAGC
CATACCAAACGACGAGCGTGACACCACGATGCCTGTAGCAATGGCAACAACGTTGCGCAAACTATTAACT
GGCGAACTACTTACTCTAGCTTCCCGGCAACAATTAATAGACTGGATGGAGGCGGATAAAGTTGCAGGAC
CACTTCTGCGCTCGGCCCTTCCGGCTGGCTGGTTTATTGCTGATAAATCTGGAGCCGGTGAGCGTGGGTC
TCGCGGTATCATTGCAGCACTGGGGCCAGATGGTAAGCCCTCCCGTATCGTAGTTATCTACACGACGGGG
AGTCAGGCAACTATGGATGAACGAAATAGACAGATCGCTGAGATAGGTGCCTCACTGATTAAGCATTGGT
AACTGTCAGACCAAGTTTACTCATATATACTTTAGATTGATTTAAAACTTCATTTTTAATTTAAAAGGAT
CTAGGTGAAGATCCTTTTTGATAATCTCATGACCAAAATCCCTTAACGTGAGTTTTCGTTCCACTGAGCG
TCAGACCCCGTAGAAAAGATCAAAGGATCTTCTTGAGATCCTTTTTTTCTGCGCGTAATCTGCTGCTTGC
AAACAAAAAAACCACCGCTACCAGCGGTGGTTTGTTTGCCGGATCAAGAGCTACCAACTCTTTTTCCGAA
GGTAACTGGCTTCAGCAGAGCGCAGATACCAAATACTGTTCTTCTAGTGTAGCCGTAGTTAGGCCACCAC
TTCAAGAACTCTGTAGCACCGCCTACATACCTCGCTCTGCTAATCCTGTTACCAGTGGCTGCTGCCAGTG
GCGATAAGTCGTGTCTTACCGGGTTGGACTCAAGACGATAGTTACCGGATAAGGCGCAGCGGTCGGGCTG
AACGGGGGGTTCGTGCACACAGCCCAGCTTGGAGCGAACGACCTACACCGAACTGAGATACCTACAGCGT
GAGCTATGAGAAAGCGCCACGCTTCCCGAAGGGAGAAAGGCGGACAGGTATCCGGTAAGCGGCAGGGTCG
GAACAGGAGAGCGCACGAGGGAGCTTCCAGGGGGAAACGCCTGGTATCTTTATAGTCCTGTCGGGTTTCG
CCACCTCTGACTTGAGCGTCGATTTTTGTGATGCTCGTCAGGGGGGCGGAGCCTATGGAAAAACGCCAGC
AACGCGGCCTTTTTACGGTTCCTGGCCTTTTGCTGGCCTTTTGCTCACATGTTCTTTCCTGCGTTATCCC
CTGATTCTGTGGATAACCGTATTACCGCCTTTGAGTGAGCTGATACCGCTCGCCGCAGCCGAACGACCGA
GCGCAGCGAGTCAGTGAGCGAGGAAGCGGAAGAGCGCCCAATACGCAAACCGCCTCTCCCCGCGCGTTGG
CCGATTCATTAATGCAGCTGGCACGACAGGTTTCCCGACTGGAAAGCGGGCAGTGAGCGCAACGCAATTA
ATGTGAGTTAGCTCACTCATTAGGCACCCCAGGCTTTACACTTTATGCTTCCGGCTCGTATGTTGTGTGG
AATTGTGAGCGGATAACAATTTCACACAGGAAACAGCTATGACCATGATTACGCCAAGCTTGCATGCCTG
CAGGTCGACTCTAGAGGACTTGTCATCGTCATCCTTATAATCGGAACCGCCAGAAGAACCACCAGAGGAC
TCAGGAGTAGCGGACTCAGAGGTACCAGGGGTTTCGGAACCGGATGAACCACCTCCACCAGATCCGCCAC
CACCAGAACCACCACCACCAACAGCAGAAGCAGAAGGTTCGTGCCAGGGAAGGTGAGCTTCGAGAGTCTC
GGACTGGATGATGTGGTCGCGCTCTTCGGTATCGTCCTTGGACTGGGTGTACTGCTTGCGGATCCAATGG
AAGGGGACATCAGGGGCAGGTTGGTTGTGGAGGGGCTTGATGATGGTGTTCTGGTAGGCCTCGACGCACT
TAGACTCATCGGAGAGGAGGGGATACTGGAGGGTGACGGTGCACTCAACACCATCGTCGATGGGGATGTG
CTGGACTTCGTTGGGGAGGGAAACGTCCATATCACCGGTGAGAACGGGGGAGTTCTCCTTGAAGTCCTGA
CCGGTGAACTCGACGATGTTGTGGTAGGTACCGTTCTTCATGAAGTGCTGGTGCTTGGCGTGGATGGAAC
CGTCACCCTTGTACTGGATGTGGCGGTCGTAGGTGAAACCTTCAGGCATGACCTCGTGGAACCAGTTCTT
CAGACCGGAGGGGTACTTGGTGTAGTACTTCATACCATAGCCAAAGGAGGTACCGAGAGCGGCCCAGGAC
ATAGGGAGTTTACCAGAGGTACAGACGTACTTACCCTTGTGGGAACCTTCATGGGAGTTACCTTCACCCT
CACCCTCGACGGTGAAGGACTTACCGTTGATGGTACCCTTGAGCTGGAACTTGAAAGGGACGACACCGGT
GAAGAGCTCCTCACCGGTGCTGACCATAGAACCACCACCTCCAGATCCTCCACCACCTGATCCACCTCCG
CCTGATTCAGGGGTGGCAGATTCGGAGGTACCAGGAGTCTCGGAACCTGAAGAACCACCGCTAGAACCAC
CGGATTTGTCGTCGTCGTCCTTGTAGTCTCCCCGGGTACCGAGCTCGAATTCACTGGCCGTCGTTTTACA
ACGTCGTGACTGGGAAAACCCTGGCGTTACCCAACTTAATCGCCTTGCAGCACATCCCCCTTTCGCCAGC
TGGCGTAATAGCGAAGAGGCCCGCACCGATCGCCCTTCCCAACAGTTGCGCAGCCTGAATGGCGAATGGC
GCCTGATGCGGTATTTTCTCCTTACGCATCTGTGCGGTATTTCACACCGCATATGGTGCACTCTCAGTAC
AATCTGCTCTGATGCCGCATAGTTAAGCCAGCCCCGACACCCGCCAACACCCGCTGACGCGCCCTGACGG
GCTTGTCTGCTCCCGGCATCCGCTTACAGACAAGCTGTGACCGTCTCCGGGAGCTGCATGTGTCAGAGGT
TTTCACCGTCATCACCGAAACGCGCGAGACGAAAGGGCCTCGTGATACGCCTATTTTTATAGGTTAATGT
CATGATAATAATGGTTTCTTAGACGTCAGGTGGCAC
